>Addgene plasmid #158843 | JGI_018331 | addgene full sequence | sequence record 316574 | Addgene NGS Result
GCAACGCAAAATGCTGAATTTAGCAGGCAAGTTTCCTGATAAAGGGCCCTGTGAGTGCGACATTCGACGC
GCGAAAGCGAGTTGACGGCGCCCGAAATTTTCTTAGAGTTCGTTCAAGCTTCGGTTTCGGGGAGCCGCTA
AGGGATGCGGACCCAGCCGGGTAAGTCGCCGGGAACTATGGAATAATCCTAATTTCTGTGCGGCAGGCGC
GAGCTGCCGGAGCGAATATCATCCCTGTCGCAAACAGCAGGTCAATCAACGGTGGGTAGCGGGCTGCTAT
CCAGCGGCGGATAAGACTTGTCGGAGGAATCCTCTAGAAATAATTTTGTTTAACTTTAAGAAGGAGATAT
ACCATGCGGCTCGATCTGATCTTTGCGGGCTGCATCTCCGCCCTCGCCGGGGCCATGATCATCGCCGGCT
CGGCAGTCGCGGACCCGGTGGACGATGCGCGGCTCCGCTCCGCCGACCAGGACACGGTCAACTGGGTGCT
GCCGGGGCGCGACTACGGGAACCGCCGTTTCAGCCCGCTCGACCGCATCACCCCGGAGACGGCGAAGCGG
CTGGTGCCCAAGTGGATCTACCAGACCGGCTACGCGGCGACGTTCCAGACCAGCCCACTCGTGGCCGACG
GCGTGATGTATCTGTCCGCCCCGTTCTCCCATGTCATGGCCATCGACGCGAAGACCGGGCGCGAGATCTG
GCGATATGAGCACAAGTCGACCGCGAAGAAGCTGTGCTGCGGCCCGGCCAACCGCGGCGTGGCTCTCGGA
TACGGCCTGGTCTTCGTGGCGTCGGTCGACGCCCGGCTGGTCGCGCTGGACCAGAAGACCGGCAAGCCGG
TGTGGGACAAGCCGCTGGTGGATGCCGACGACGTGTTGACGTCCGAGGACGCCAAGTCGCTCGGGGCTGA
CGACCCGGTCCTTAAGGGACAGGTCTCCGGCGCGACGGGAGTGGGCTCCAACAGCGCGCCCCTGGTCTAT
GATGGCAAGGTGTTCGCCGGAATCACGGGCGTGGGGTATGGGCTCCACCTCGACAGCTCGCGGCCTGGCG
CCCCTCTGGGCGCCGTGATCGGCGTCGCCGGCCGGTACGGCCGTCCGGGCTTCCTCGCGGCCTACGACTC
GAAGACCGGCGACCAGGTGTGGCGGTTCGACACCACGCGCCCGGATTGGGAGGGGGAGTATCGGGAGACG
ACGGCGTATGGCGTCCCGATGCATCGCGATGTCGCGGCCGAAAAGGCCGCGGAGCCGGCTCATAAGGATG
CCTGGAAGTTCGGCGGCGGCAGCATCTGGCATGCGCCCGCCCTGGATCCGGAGCGGGGCCTGCTGTTCTT
CGGCGTGGGCAACCCCTCGCCGCAGGCGGCCGGCGAATCGCGTCCAGGAGACAACCTGTACACCTCAGCT
CTGGTGGCGCTCGACGCCAAGACGGGCAAAATCCGGTGGTCCTTCCAGCAGACGCCGCACGACCTCTGGG
GCTACGACGTGGCGTCGCCCCCTTCCCTCTTCGACTTGGTGGTCGACGGGAAGAAGCGCGCGGTGGTCGG
GCAGGCCTCCAAGCTCGGCTGGTACTTCGTCCACGACCGCGAGACCGGCGAGCTCTTGTTCAAGAGCGAC
CCGTATGTTCCGCAGTCAAATCTCTTCCAGCCGCCGAGCAAGGAGGGGGTCGTGATCGCTCCGGGCGTCG
GCGGGGGCGTGAACTGGTCGCCCGCCTCGATCGATGAGGCGAAGGGCGTCGCCTACGTCGCGGCGATGCA
CTGGCCGGCGACCTACCGCGCCCAGACCCTGCCGGCGGCCGACGGCAAGCCGGAGGTCCGCTACTTCAAT
ATAGAGCCCGCGACCAGCGGGACCTACGGCCTGCTCTCCGCCATCGACCTTGCGGGCGGTGGCCGCATTA
AGTGGCAGGCGAAGACCCCGGAGCCGCTGATCGGTGGTGTTCTCGCCGCGAAGGGCGGTGTCGTATTCAC
CGGGGAGGGCAACGGCGACTTCTCCGCGTTCGACGCCGAGCGGGGTGATAAGGTGTGGTCGTTCAACACG
GGCGCGGGGGTCAACGCCCCGCCCATCGCCTACTCGCTCGAGGGCAAGGACTATGTCGCGGTAGCCGCGG
GCGGCTCGCAGATCTGGGGCTTCCGACAGGGGGGCGCCGTCATCGCCTTCGGCCTCCCGGACGCCGAAAA
CCTCTATTTTCAGGGACATCATCACCATCACCATCACCACTGACAGCTATGACCATGATTACGCCAAGCT
TGCATGCCTGCAGGTCGACTCTAGAGGATCCCCGGGTACCGAGCTCGAATTCACTGGCCGTCGTTTTACA
ACGTCGTGACTGGGAAAACCCTGGCGTTACCCAACTTAATCGCCTTGCAGCACATCCCCCTTTCGCCAGC
TGGCGTAATAGCGAAGAGGCCCGCACCGATCGCCCTTCCCAACAGTTGCGCAGCCTGAATGGCGAATGGC
GCCTGATGCGGTATTTTCTCCTTACGCATCTGTGCGGTATTTCACACCGCATATGGTGCACTCTCAGTAC
AATCTGCTCTGATGCCGCATAGTTAAGCCAGCCCCGACACCCGCCAACACCCGCTGACGCGCCCTGACGG
GCTTGTATGCTCCCGGCATCCGCTTACAGACAAGCTGTGACCGTCTCCGGGAGCTGCATGTGTCAGAGGT
TTTCACCGTCATCACCGAAACGCGCGAGACGAAAGGGCCTCGTGATACGCCTATTTTTATAGGTTAATGT
CATGATAATAATGGTTTCTTAGCACCCTTTCTCGGTCCTTCAACGTTCCTGACAACGAGCCTCCTTTTCG
CCAATCCATCGACAATCACCGCGAGTCCCTGCTCGAACGCTGCGTCCGGACCGGCTTCGTCGAAGGCGTC
TATCGCGGCCCGCAACAGCGGCGAGAGCGGAGCCTGTTCAACGGTGCCGCCGCGCTCGCCGGCATCGCTG
TCGCCGGCCTGCTCCTCAAGCACGGCCCCAACAGTGAAGTAGCTGATTGTCATCAGCGCATTGACGGCGT
CCCCGGCCGAAAAACCCGCCTCGCAGAGGAAGCGAAGCTGCGCGTCGGCCGTTTCCATCTGCGGTGCGCC
CGGTCGCGTGCCGGCATGGATGCGCGCGCCATCGCGGTAGGCGAGCAGCGCCTGCCTGAAGCTGCGGGCA
TTCCCGATCAGAAATGAGCGCCAGTCGTCGTCGGCTCTCGGCACCGAATGCGTATGATTCTCCGCCAGCA
TGGCTTCGGCCAGTGCGTCGAGCAGCGCCCGCTTGTTCCTGAAGTGCCAGTAAAGCGCCGGCTGCTGAAC
CCCCAACCGTTCCGCCAGTTTGCGTGTCGTCAGACCGTCTACGCCGACCTCGTTCAACAGGTCCAGGGCG
GCACGGATCACTGTATTCGGCTGCAACTTTGTCATGCTTGACACTTTATCACTGATAAACATAATATGTC
CACCAACTTATCAGTGATAAAGAATCCGCGCGTTCAATCGGACCAGCGGAGGCTGGTCCGGAGGCCAGAC
GTGAAACCCAACATACCCCTGATCGTAATTCTGAGCACTGTCGCGCTCGACGCTGTCGGCATCGGCCTGA
TTATGCCGGTGCTGCCGGGCCTCCTGCGCGATCTGGTTCACTCGAACGACGTCACCGCCCACTATGGCAT
TCTGCTGGCGCTGTATGCGTTGGTGCAATTTGCCTGCGCACCTGTGCTGGGCGCGCTGTCGGATCGTTTC
GGGCGGCGGCCAATCTTGCTCGTCTCGCTGGCCGGCGCCACTGTCGACTACGCCATCATGGCGACAGCGC
CTTTCCTTTGGGTTCTCTATATCGGGCGGATCGTGGCCGGCATCACCGGGGCGACTGGGGCGGTAGCCGG
CGCTTATATTGCCGATATCACTGATGGCGATGAGCGCGCGCGGCACTTCGGCTTCATGAGCGCCTGTTTC
GGGTTCGGGATGGTCGCGGGACCTGTGCTCGGTGGGCTGATGGGCGGTTTCTCCCCCCACGCTCCGTTCT
TCGCCGCGGCAGCCTTGAACGGCCTCAATTTCCTGACGGGCTGTTTCCTTTTGCCGGAGTCGCACAAAGG
CGAACGCCGGCCGTTACGCCGGGAGGCTCTCAACCCGCTCGCTTCGTTCCGGTGGGCCCGGGGCATGACC
GTCGTCGCCGCCCTGATGGCGGTCTTCTTCATCATGCAACTTGTCGGACAGGTGCCGGCCGCGCTTTGGG
TCATTTTCGGCGAGGATCGCTTTCACTGGGACGCGACCACGATCGGCATTTCGCTTGCCGCATTTGGCAT
TCTGCATTCACTCGCCCAGGCAATGATCACCGGCCCTGTAGCCGCCCGGCTCGGCGAAAGGCGGGCACTC
ATGCTCGGAATGATTGCCGACGGCACAGGCTACATCCTGCTTGCCTTCGCGACACGGGGATGGATGGCGT
TCCCGATCATGGTCCTGCTTGCTTCGGGTGGCATCGGAATGCCGGCGCTGCAAGCAATGTTGTCCAGGCA
GGTGGATGAGGAACGTCAGGGGCAGCTGCAAGGCTCACTGGCGGCGCTCACCAGCCTGACCTCGATCGTC
GGACCCCTCCTCTTCACGGCGATCTATGCGGCTTCTATAACAACGTGGAACGGGTGGGCATGGATTGCAG
GCGCTGCCCTCTACTTGCTCTGCCTGCCGGCGCTGCGTCGCGGGCTTTGGAGCGGCGCAGGGCAACGAGC
CGATCGCTGATCGTGGAAACGATAGGCCTATGCCATGCGGGTCAAGGCGACTTCCGGCAAGCTATACGCG
CCCTAGAATTGTCAATTTTAATCCTCTGTTTATCGGCAGTTCGTAGAGCGCGCCGTGCGTCCCGAGCGAT
ACTGAGCGAAGCAAGTGCGTCGAGCAGTGCCCGCTTGTTCCTGAAATGCCAGTAAAGCGCTGGCTGCTGA
ACCCCCAGCCGGAACTGACCCCACAAGGCCCTAGCGTTTGCAATGCACCAGGTCATCATTGACCCAGGCG
TGTTCCACCAGGCCGCTGCCTCGCAACTCTTCGCAGGCTTCGCCGACCTGCTCGCGCCACTTCTTCACGC
GGGTGGAATCCGATCCGCACATGAGGCGGAAGGTTTCCAGCTTGAGCGGGTACGGCTCCCGGTGCGAGCT
GAAATAGTCGAACATCCGTCGGGCCGTCGGCGACAGCTTGCGGTACTTCTCCCATATGAATTTCGTGTAG
TGGTCGCCAGCAAACAGCACGACGATTTCCTCGTCGATCAGGACCTGGCAACGGGACGTTTTCTTGCCAC
GGTCCAGGACGCGGAAGCGGTGCAGCAGCGACACCGATTCCAGGTGCCCAACGCGGTCGGACGTGAAGCC
CATCGCCGTCGCCTGTAGGCGCGACAGGCATTCCTCGGCCTTCGTGTAATACCGGCCATTGATCGACCAG
CCCAGGTCCTGGCAAAGCTCGTAGAACGTGAAGGTGATCGGCTCGCCGATAGGGGTGCGCTTCGCGTACT
CCAACACCTGCTGCCACACCAGTTCGTCATCGTCGGCCCGCAGCTCGACGCCGGTGTAGGTGATCTTCAC
GTCCTTGTTGACGTGGAAAATGACCTTGTTTTGCAGCGCCTCGCGCGGGATTTTCTTGTTGCGCGTGGTG
AACAGGGCAGAGCGGGCCGTGTCGTTTGGCATCGCTCGCATCGTGTCCGGCCACGGCGCAATATCGAACA
AGGAAAGCTGCATTTCCTTGATCTGCTGCTTCGTGTGTTTCAGCAACGCGGCCTGCTTGGCCTCGCTGAC
CTGTTTTGCCAGGTCCTCGCCGGCGGTTTTTCGCTTCTTGGTCGTCATAGTTCCTCGCGTGTCGATGGTC
ATCGACTTCGCCAAACCTGCCGCCTCCTGTTCGAGACGACGCGAACGCTCCACGGCGGCCGATGGCGCGG
GCAGGGCAGGGGGAGCCAGTTGCACGCTGTCGCGCTCGATCTTGGCCGTAGCTTGCTGGACCATCGAGCC
GACGGACTGGAAGGTTTCGCGGGGCGCACGCATGACGGTGCGGCTTGCGATGGTTTCGGCATCCTCGGCG
GAAAACCCCGCGTCGATCAGTTCTTGCCTGTATGCCTTCCGGTCAAACGTCCGATTCATTCACCCTCCTT
GCGGGATTGCCCCGACTCACGCCGGGGCAATGTGCCCTTATTCCTGATTTGACCCGCCTGGTGCCTTGGT
GTCCAGATAATCCACCTTATCGGCAATGAAGTCGGTCCCGTAGACCGTCTGGCCGTCCTTCTCGTACTTG
GTATTCCGAATCTTGCCCTGCACGAATACCAGCTCCGCGAAGTCGCTCTTCTTGATGGAGCGCATGGGGA
CGTGCTTGGCAATCACGCGCACCCCCCGGCCGTTTTAGCGGCTAAAAAAGTCATGGCTCTGCCCTCGGGC
GGACCACGCCCATCATGACCTTGCCAAGCTCGTCCTGCTTCTCTTCGATCTTCGCCAGCAGGGCGAGGAT
CGTGGCATCACCGAACCGCGCCGTGCGCGGGTCGTCGGTGAGCCAGAGTTTCAGCAGGCCGCCCAGGCGG
CCCAGGTCGCCATTGATGCGGGCCAGCTCGCGGACGTGCTCATAGTCCACGACGCCCGTGATTTTGTAGC
CCTGGCCGACGGCCAGCAGGTAGGCCTACAGGCTCATGCCGGCCGCCGCCGCCTTTTCCTCAATCGCTCT
TCGTTCGTCTGGAAGGCAGTACACCTTGATAGGTGGGCTGCCCTTCCTGGTTGGCTTGGTTTCATCAGCC
ATCCGCTTGCCCTCATCTGTTACGCCGGCGGTAGCCGGCCAGCCTCGCAGAGCAGGATTCCCGTTGAGCA
CCGCCAGGTGCGAATAAGGGACAGTGAAGAAGGAACACCCGCTCGCGGGTGGGCCTACTTCACCTATCCT
GCCCGGCTGACGCCGTTGGATACACCAAGGAAAGTCTACACGAACCCTTTGGCAAAATCCTGTATATCGT
GCGAAAAAGGATGGATATACCGAAAAAATCGCTATAATGACCCCGAAGCAGGGTTATGCAGCGGAAAAGA
TCCGTCGACCCTTTCCGACGCTCACCGGGCTGGTTGCCCTCGCCGCTGGGCTGGCGGCCGTCTATGGCCC
TGCAAACGCGCCAGAAACGCCGTCGAAGCCGTGTGCGAGACACCGCGGCCGCCGGCGTTGTGGATACCTC
GCGGAAAACTTGGCCCTCACTGACAGATGAGGGGCGGACGTTGACACTTGAGGGGCCGACTCACCCGGCG
CGGCGTTGACAGATGAGGGGCAGGCTCGATTTCGGCCGGCGACGTGGAGCTGGCCAGCCTCGCAAATCGG
CGAAAACGCCTGATTTTACGCGAGTTTCCCACAGATGATGTGGACAAGCCTGGGGATAAGTGCCCTGCGG
TATTGACACTTGAGGGGCGCGACTACTGACAGATGAGGGGCGCGATCCTTGACACTTGAGGGGCAGAGTG
CTGACAGATGAGGGGCGCACCTATTGACATTTGAGGGGCTGTCCACAGGCAGAAAATCCAGCATTTGCAA
GGGTTTCCGCCCGTTTTTCGGCCACCGCTAACCTGTCTTTTAACCTGCTTTTAAACCAATATTTATAAAC
CTTGTTTTTAACCAGGGCTGCGCCCTGTGCGCGTGACCGCGCACGCCGAAGGGGGGTGCCCCCCCTTCTC
GAACCCTCCCGGCCCGCTAACGCGGGCCTCCCATCCCCCCAGGGGCTGCGCCCCTCGGCCGCGAACGGCC
TCACCCCAAAAATGGCAGCCAAGCTGACCACTTCTGCGCTCGGCCCTTCCGGCTGGCTGGTTTATTGCTG
ATAAATCTGGAGCCGGTGAGCGTGGGTCTCGCGGTATCATTGCAGCACTGGGGCCAGATGGTAAGCCCTC
CCGTATCGTAGTTATCTACACGACGGGGAGTCAGGCAACTATGGATGAACGAAATAGACAGATCGCTGAG
ATAGGTGCCTCACTGATTAAGCATTGGTAACTGTCAGACCAAGTTTACTCATATATACTTTAGATTGATT
TAAAACTTCATTTTTAATTTAAAAGGATCTAGGTGAAGATCCTTTTTGATAATCTCATGACCAAAATCCC
TTAACGTGAGTTTTCGTTCCACTGAGCGTCAGACCCCGTAGAAAAGATCAAAGGATCTTCTTGAGATCCT
TTTTTTCTGCGCGTAATCTGCTGCTTGCAAACAAAAAAACCACCGCTACCAGCGGTGGTTTGTTTGCCGG
ATCAAGAGCTACCAACTCTTTTTCCGAAGGTAACTGGCTTCAGCAGAGCGCAGATACCAAATACTGTTCT
TCTAGTGTAGCCGTAGTTAGGCCACCACTTCAAGAACTCTGTAGCACCGCCTACATACCTCGCTCTGCTA
ATCCTGTTACCAGTGGCTGCTGCCAGTGGCGATAAGTCGTGTCTTACCGGGTTGGACTCAAGACGATAGT
TACCGGATAAGGCGCAGCGGTCGGGCTGAACGGGGGGTTCGTGCACACAGCCCAGCTTGGAGCGAACGAC
CTACACCGAACTGAGATACCTACAGCGTGAGCTATGAGAAAGCGCCACGCTTCCCGAAGGGAGAAAGGCG
GACAGGTATCCGGTAAGCGGCAGGGTCGGAACAGGAGAGCGCACGAGGGAGCTTCCAGGGGGAAACGCCT
GGTATCTTTATAGTCCTGTCGGGTTTCGCCACCTCTGACTTGAGCGTCGATTTTTGTGATGCTCGTCAGG
GGGGCGGAGCCTATGGAAAAACGCCAGCAACGCGGCCTTTTTACGGTTCCTGGCCTTTTGCTGGCCTTTT
GCTCACATGTTCTTTCCTGCGTTATCCCCTGATTCTGTGGATAACCGTATTACCGCCTTTGAGTGAGCTG
ATACCGCTCGCCGCAGCCGAACGACCGAGCGCAGCGAGTCAGTGAGCGAGGAAGCGGAAGAGCGCCCAAT
ACGCAAACCGCCTCTCCCCGCGCGTTGGCCGATTCATTAATGCAGCTGGCACGACAGGTTTCCCGACTGG
AAAGCGGGCAGTGAGCGCAACGCAATTAATGTGAGTTAGCTCACTCATTAGGCACCCCAGGCTTTACACT
TTATGCTTCCGGCTCGTATGTTGTGTGGAATTGTGAGCGGATAACAATTTCACACAGGAAACAGCTATGA
CCATGATTACGCCAAGCTAGCTTCCCGCTTGGTCGGGCCGCTTCGCGAGGGCCCGTTGACGACAACGGTG
CGATGGGTCCCGGCCCCGGTCAAGACGATGCCAATACGTTGCGACACTACGCCTTGGCACTTTTAGAATT
GCCTTATCGTCCTGATAAGAAATGTCCGACCAGCTAAAGACATCGCGTCCAATCAAAGCCTAGAAAATAT
AGGCGAAGGGACGCTAATAAGTCTTTCATAAGACCGCGCAAATCTAAAAATATCCTTAGATTCACGATGC
GGCACTTCGGATGACTTCCGAGCGAGCCTGGAACCTCAGAAAAACGTCTGAGAGATACCGCGGATCTCAC
ACAGGAAATTTC
Features (pLannotate 1.2.2; 20 found; start..end, strand, type, name):
    325..347     +  RBS            RBS: efficient ribosome binding site from bacteriophage T7 gene 10 (Olins and Rangwala, 1989)
   2190..2209    +  CDS            7xHis (fragment): 6xHis affinity tag
   2236..2292    -  misc_feature   MCS: pUC18/19 multiple cloning site
   2289..2446    +  CDS            lacZα (fragment): LacZα fragment of β-galactosidase; lacZ fragment
   2452..2551    -  misc_feature   bom (fragment): basis of mobility region from pBR322
   2653..2688    -  CDS            rop (fragment): Rop protein, which maintains plasmids at low copy number; rop
   2753..3395    -  CDS            TetR (fragment): tetracycline resistance regulatory protein; tetR
   3501..4700    +  CDS            TcR: tetracycline efflux protein; tetA; confers resistance to tetracycline
   4759..4911    -  CDS            tetR (fragment): TETR1_ECOLX - Experimental evidence at protein level: Swiss-Prot protein existence level 1. TetR is the repressor of the tetracycline resistance element; its N-terminal region forms a helix-turn-helix structure and binds DNA. Binding of tetracycline to TetR reduces the repressor affinity for the tetracycline resistance gene (tetA) promoter operator sites. From Escherichia coli.
   4931..6079    -  CDS            trfA: trans-acting replication protein that binds to and activates oriV
   6209..6313    -  CDS            traI (fragment): TRAI6_ECOLX - Experimental evidence at protein level: Swiss-Prot protein existence level 1. The initiation process of transfer DNA synthesis requires the interaction of at least three plasmid-specific components (TraH, I, and J) at the transfer origin resulting in the assembly of a specialised nucleoprotein complex - the relaxosome. Site- and strand-specific cleavage at the transfer origin is dependent on TraI and TraJ. From Escherichia coli.
   6351..6722    -  CDS            traJ: oriT-recognizing protein; traJ
   6755..6864    -  oriT           oriT: incP origin of transfer
   7017..7648    +  rep_origin     oriV: incP origin of replication
   7726..7939    +  CDS            bla(M) (fragment): β-lactamase lacking the signal sequence; bla(M); allows cytosolic expression of β-lactamase
   8111..8699    +  rep_origin     ori: high-copy-number ColE1/pMB1/pBR322/pUC origin of replication
   8882..8974    +  CDS            lacI (fragment): lac repressor; lacI; The lac repressor binds to the lac operator to inhibit transcription in E. coli. This inhibition can be relieved by adding lactose or isopropyl-β-D-thiogalactopyranoside (IPTG).
   8987..9008    +  protein_bind   CAP binding site: CAP binding activates transcription in the presence of cAMP. E. coli catabolite activator protein
   9023..9053    +  promoter       lac promoter: promoter for the E. coli lac operon
   9061..9077    +  protein_bind   lac operator: The lac repressor binds to the lac operator to inhibit transcription in E. coli. This inhibition can be relieved by adding lactose or isopropyl-β-D-thiogalactopyranoside (IPTG). lac repressor encoded by lacI
