[The description below was written by a language model from this plasmid's Addgene catalogue record and pLannotate feature annotations shown in this document.]
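Description:
JGI_018331 is a 9,462-nt broad-host-range bacterial expression plasmid built on the pCM80_PxoxF backbone and catalogued as a synthetic biology vector. It carries a synthetic insert designated 107_3892, introduced by Gibson assembly. The stated purpose is the study of rare earth element–dependent alcohol dehydrogenases, and the insert is presumably one candidate enzyme from a larger synthesized set, although the record does not give its source organism or exact identity.

The annotated backbone combines two replication systems. An IncP oriV with its trans-acting initiator trfA supports maintenance in diverse Gram-negative hosts, and a ColE1/pMB1-type origin supports propagation in E. coli; the plasmid is listed as low copy. An IncP oriT with traJ and a traI fragment allows the plasmid to be mobilized by conjugation when transfer functions are supplied in trans. Selection is by tetracycline, through the tetA efflux gene, which is flanked by tetR sequences annotated as fragments. Short remnants of bla, lacI, rop, bom and lacZα are leftovers of the vector's construction rather than functional elements.

The insert itself is not annotated, but a gap of roughly 1.8 kb lies between a phage T7 gene 10 ribosome binding site and a C-terminal polyhistidine tag, consistent with a His-tagged open reading frame suitable for affinity purification. The backbone name implies an xoxF promoter driving expression, though the feature table does not mark it. A lac promoter, operator and CAP site lie upstream in the same orientation. The design suits expression and purification of the dehydrogenase for functional testing, but the record does not name the expression host.
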