Addgene plasmid #158843: JGI_018331
Purpose: Rare earth element alcohol dehydrogenases
Depositing lab: Joint Genome Institute. Publication: Rare earth element alcohol dehydrogenases widely occur among globally distributed, numerically abundant and environmentally important microbes. Huang J, Yu Z, Groom J, Cheng JF, Tarver A, Yoshikuni Y, Chistoserdova L. ISME J. 2019 Aug;13(8):2005-2017. doi: 10.1038/s41396-019-0414-z. Epub 2019 Apr 5. PubMed 30952993.
Backbone
  Vector backbone: pCM80_PxoxF
  Vector type: Synthetic Biology
Growth in bacteria
  Bacterial resistance: Tetracycline, 10 μg/mL
  Growth temperature: 37°C
  Growth strain: Top10
  Copy number: Low Copy
Gene/Insert
  Gene/Insert name: 107_3892 (alt name: Batch190_p050)
  Species: Synthetic
  Cloning method: Gibson Cloning
Terms and licenses: Academic/Nonprofit Terms; Industry Terms: Not Available to Industry
Depositor comments: pCM80_PxoxF vector with 107_3892 insert, JGI ICE Registry: https://registry.jgi.doe.gov/entry/18331
How to cite: JGI_018331 was a gift from Joint Genome Institute (Addgene plasmid # 158843 ; http://n2t.net/addgene:158843 ; RRID:Addgene_158843)
