>Addgene plasmid #158843 | JGI_018331 | depositor partial sequence | sequence record 306553 | gene insert with vector overlaps
GACTTGTCGGAGGAATCCTCTAGAAATAATTTTGTTTAACTTTAAGAAGGAGATATACCATGCGGCTCGA
TCTGATCTTTGCGGGCTGCATCTCCGCCCTCGCCGGGGCCATGATCATCGCCGGCTCGGCAGTCGCGGAC
CCGGTGGACGATGCGCGGCTCCGCTCCGCCGACCAGGACACGGTCAACTGGGTGCTGCCGGGGCGCGACT
ACGGGAACCGCCGTTTCAGCCCGCTCGACCGCATCACCCCGGAGACGGCGAAGCGGCTGGTGCCCAAGTG
GATCTACCAGACCGGCTACGCGGCGACGTTCCAGACCAGCCCACTCGTGGCCGACGGCGTGATGTATCTG
TCCGCCCCGTTCTCCCATGTCATGGCCATCGACGCGAAGACCGGGCGCGAGATCTGGCGATATGAGCACA
AGTCGACCGCGAAGAAGCTGTGCTGCGGCCCGGCCAACCGCGGCGTGGCTCTCGGATACGGCCTGGTCTT
CGTGGCGTCGGTCGACGCCCGGCTGGTCGCGCTGGACCAGAAGACCGGCAAGCCGGTGTGGGACAAGCCG
CTGGTGGATGCCGACGACGTGTTGACGTCCGAGGACGCCAAGTCGCTCGGGGCTGACGACCCGGTCCTTA
AGGGACAGGTCTCCGGCGCGACGGGAGTGGGCTCCAACAGCGCGCCCCTGGTCTATGATGGCAAGGTGTT
CGCCGGAATCACGGGCGTGGGGTATGGGCTCCACCTCGACAGCTCGCGGCCTGGCGCCCCTCTGGGCGCC
GTGATCGGCGTCGCCGGCCGGTACGGCCGTCCGGGCTTCCTCGCGGCCTACGACTCGAAGACCGGCGACC
AGGTGTGGCGGTTCGACACCACGCGCCCGGATTGGGAGGGGGAGTATCGGGAGACGACGGCGTATGGCGT
CCCGATGCATCGCGATGTCGCGGCCGAAAAGGCCGCGGAGCCGGCTCATAAGGATGCCTGGAAGTTCGGC
GGCGGCAGCATCTGGCATGCGCCCGCCCTGGATCCGGAGCGGGGCCTGCTGTTCTTCGGCGTGGGCAACC
CCTCGCCGCAGGCGGCCGGCGAATCGCGTCCAGGAGACAACCTGTACACCTCAGCTCTGGTGGCGCTCGA
CGCCAAGACGGGCAAAATCCGGTGGTCCTTCCAGCAGACGCCGCACGACCTCTGGGGCTACGACGTGGCG
TCGCCCCCTTCCCTCTTCGACTTGGTGGTCGACGGGAAGAAGCGCGCGGTGGTCGGGCAGGCCTCCAAGC
TCGGCTGGTACTTCGTCCACGACCGCGAGACCGGCGAGCTCTTGTTCAAGAGCGACCCGTATGTTCCGCA
GTCAAATCTCTTCCAGCCGCCGAGCAAGGAGGGGGTCGTGATCGCTCCGGGCGTCGGCGGGGGCGTGAAC
TGGTCGCCCGCCTCGATCGATGAGGCGAAGGGCGTCGCCTACGTCGCGGCGATGCACTGGCCGGCGACCT
ACCGCGCCCAGACCCTGCCGGCGGCCGACGGCAAGCCGGAGGTCCGCTACTTCAATATAGAGCCCGCGAC
CAGCGGGACCTACGGCCTGCTCTCCGCCATCGACCTTGCGGGCGGTGGCCGCATTAAGTGGCAGGCGAAG
ACCCCGGAGCCGCTGATCGGTGGTGTTCTCGCCGCGAAGGGCGGTGTCGTATTCACCGGGGAGGGCAACG
GCGACTTCTCCGCGTTCGACGCCGAGCGGGGTGATAAGGTGTGGTCGTTCAACACGGGCGCGGGGGTCAA
CGCCCCGCCCATCGCCTACTCGCTCGAGGGCAAGGACTATGTCGCGGTAGCCGCGGGCGGCTCGCAGATC
TGGGGCTTCCGACAGGGGGGCGCCGTCATCGCCTTCGGCCTCCCGGACGCCGAAAACCTCTATTTTCAGG
GACATCATCACCATCACCATCACCACTGACAGCT
